Addgene plasmid #41351: TAL3177
Depositing lab: Keith Joung. Depositing organization: Massachusetts General Hospital. Publication: Targeted gene disruption in somatic zebrafish cells using engineered TALENs. Sander JD, Cade L, Khayter C, Reyon D, Peterson RT, Joung JK, Yeh JR. Nat Biotechnol. 2011 Aug 5;29(8):697-8. doi: 10.1038/nbt.1934. PubMed 21822241.
Backbone
  Vector backbone: JDS70
  Backbone manufacturer: Addgene plasmid #32285
  Backbone size w/o insert (bp): 6447
  Vector type: Mammalian Expression ; T7
Growth in bacteria
  Bacterial resistance: Ampicillin, 100 μg/mL
  Growth temperature: 37°C
  Growth strain: XL1 Blue
  Copy number: High Copy
Gene/Insert
  Gene/Insert name: ZebrafishCommunity-solute-carrier-family-16-Right (alt names: solute carrier family 16. member 10; slc16a10)
  Species: D. rerio (zebrafish)
  Insert size (bp): 1640
  Entrez Gene: slc16a10 (a.k.a. CH211-241J12.1, si:ch211-241j12.1, zgc:158478)
  Promoter: CMV
  Tag / fusion protein: 3X Flag (N terminal on backbone); WT FOKI (C terminal on backbone)
  Cloning method: Restriction Enzyme; 5′ cloning site N/A (destroyed during cloning); 3′ cloning site N/A (destroyed during cloning)
  Sequencing primers: 5′ CMV-F; 3′ BGH-rev
Terms and licenses: Academic/Nonprofit Terms; Industry Terms: Not Available to Industry
Depositor comments: Target binding site: TCTCCAACACTGTGGCGA It is strongly recommended that users perform a diagnostic digest to verify this plasmid prior to use. For example, a double digest of the plasmid with BamHI and KpnI should result in two bands at 2.3kb and 5.8kb.
How to cite: TAL3177 was a gift from Keith Joung (Addgene plasmid # 41351 ; http://n2t.net/addgene:41351 ; RRID:Addgene_41351)
