[The description below was written by a language model from this plasmid's Addgene catalogue record.]
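Description:
TAL3177 is a TALEN expression plasmid built on the JDS70 backbone, a mammalian expression vector that also carries a T7 promoter. It encodes the "right" monomer of a nuclease pair designed against the zebrafish gene slc16a10 (solute carrier family 16, member 10). The plasmid is maintained in E. coli as a high-copy construct under ampicillin selection. The record does not name the origin of replication, and no feature table is provided.

The insert of about 1.6 kb is not slc16a10 coding sequence. It is an engineered array of TAL effector repeats assembled to recognise a specific 18-nucleotide site within that gene. It was cloned into the roughly 6.4 kb backbone by restriction-based assembly that destroyed both junction sites. The backbone supplies the flanking parts of the fusion protein, namely an N-terminal 3X FLAG tag for detection and a C-terminal wild-type FokI cleavage domain. The CMV promoter drives expression in transfected mammalian cells. The T7 designation suggests the same open reading frame can be transcribed in vitro to make mRNA, which is the usual delivery route for zebrafish embryo injection. The BGH reverse sequencing primer suggests a BGH polyadenylation region downstream, though the record does not list one explicitly.

FokI cuts only as a dimer, so this construct is meant to be used with a matching "left" TALEN that binds the opposite strand nearby. Together the pair makes a double-strand break whose error-prone repair produces indels that disrupt slc16a10. The plasmid appears to belong to a community set of TALENs for targeted gene disruption in zebrafish.
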