>Addgene plasmid #41351 | TAL3177 | depositor partial sequence | sequence record 54990 | TAL3177 sequence 2430 bps
TCTAGAGCTAGCACCATGGACTACAAAGACCATGACGGTGATTATAAAGATCATGACATCGATTACAAGG
ATGACGATGACAAGATGGCCCCCAAGAAGAAGAGGAAGGTGGGCATTCACCGCGGGGTACCTATGGTGGA
CTTGAGGACACTCGGTTATTCGCAACAGCAACAGGAGAAAATCAAGCCTAAGGTCAGGAGCACCGTCGCG
CAACACCACGAGGCGCTTGTGGGGCATGGCTTCACTCATGCGCATATTGTCGCGCTTTCACAGCACCCTG
CGGCGCTTGGGACGGTGGCTGTCAAATACCAAGATATGATTGCGGCCCTGCCCGAAGCCACGCACGAGGC
AATTGTAGGGGTCGGTAAACAGTGGTCGGGAGCGCGAGCACTTGAGGCGCTGCTGACTGTGGCGGGTGAG
CTTAGGGGGCCTCCGCTCCAGCTCGACACCGGGCAGCTGCTGAAGATCGCGAAGAGAGGGGGAGTAACAG
CGGTAGAGGCAGTGCACGCCTGGCGCAATGCGCTCACCGGGGCCCCCTTGAACCTGACCCCAGACCAGGT
AGTCGCAATCGCGTCACATGACGGGGGAAAGCAAGCCCTGGAAACCGTGCAAAGGTTGTTGCCGGTCCTT
TGTCAAGACCACGGCCTTACACCGGAGCAAGTCGTGGCCATTGCAAGCAATGGGGGTGGCAAACAGGCTC
TTGAGACGGTTCAGAGACTTCTCCCAGTTCTCTGTCAAGCCCACGGGCTGACTCCCGATCAAGTTGTAGC
GATTGCGTCGCATGACGGAGGGAAACAAGCATTGGAGACTGTCCAACGGCTCCTTCCCGTGTTGTGTCAA
GCCCACGGTTTGACGCCTGCACAAGTGGTCGCCATCGCCAGCCATGATGGCGGTAAGCAGGCGCTGGAAA
CAGTACAGCGCCTGCTGCCTGTACTGTGCCAGGATCATGGACTGACCCCAGACCAGGTAGTCGCAATCGC
GTCGAACATTGGGGGAAAGCAAGCCCTGGAAACCGTGCAAAGGTTGTTGCCGGTCCTTTGTCAAGACCAC
GGCCTTACACCGGAGCAAGTCGTGGCCATTGCAAGCAACATCGGTGGCAAACAGGCTCTTGAGACGGTTC
AGAGACTTCTCCCAGTTCTCTGTCAAGCCCACGGGCTGACTCCCGATCAAGTTGTAGCGATTGCGTCGCA
TGACGGAGGGAAACAAGCATTGGAGACTGTCCAACGGCTCCTTCCCGTGTTGTGTCAAGCCCACGGTTTG
ACGCCTGCACAAGTGGTCGCCATCGCCTCCAATATTGGCGGTAAGCAGGCGCTGGAAACAGTACAGCGCC
TGCTGCCTGTACTGTGCCAGGATCATGGACTGACCCCAGACCAGGTAGTCGCAATCGCGTCACATGACGG
GGGAAAGCAAGCCCTGGAAACCGTGCAAAGGTTGTTGCCGGTCCTTTGTCAAGACCACGGCCTTACACCG
GAGCAAGTCGTGGCCATTGCAAGCAATGGGGGTGGCAAACAGGCTCTTGAGACGGTTCAGAGACTTCTCC
CAGTTCTCTGTCAAGCCCACGGGCTGACTCCCGATCAAGTTGTAGCGATTGCGAATAACAATGGAGGGAA
ACAAGCATTGGAGACTGTCCAACGGCTCCTTCCCGTGTTGTGTCAAGCCCACGGTTTGACGCCTGCACAA
GTGGTCGCCATCGCCTCGAATGGCGGCGGTAAGCAGGCGCTGGAAACAGTACAGCGCCTGCTGCCTGTAC
TGTGCCAGGATCATGGACTGACCCCAGACCAGGTAGTCGCAATCGCGAACAATAATGGGGGAAAGCAAGC
CCTGGAAACCGTGCAAAGGTTGTTGCCGGTCCTTTGTCAAGACCACGGCCTTACACCGGAGCAAGTCGTG
GCCATTGCAAATAATAACGGTGGCAAACAGGCTCTTGAGACGGTTCAGAGACTTCTCCCAGTTCTCTGTC
AAGCCCACGGGCTGACTCCCGATCAAGTTGTAGCGATTGCGTCGCATGACGGAGGGAAACAAGCATTGGA
GACTGTCCAACGGCTCCTTCCCGTGTTGTGTCAAGCCCACGGTTTGACGCCTGCACAAGTGGTCGCCATC
GCCAACAACAACGGCGGTAAGCAGGCGCTGGAAACAGTACAGCGCCTGCTGCCTGTACTGTGCCAGGATC
ATGGACTGACACCCGAACAGGTGGTCGCCATTGCTTCTAACATCGGAGGACGGCCAGCCTTGGAGTCCAT
CGTAGCCCAATTGTCCAGGCCCGATCCCGCGTTGGCTGCGTTAACGAATGACCATCTGGTGGCGTTGGCA
TGTCTTGGTGGACGACCCGCGCTCGATGCAGTCAAAAAGGGTCTGCCTCATGCTCCCGCATTGATCAAAA
GAACCAACCGGCGGATTCCCGAGAGAACTTCCCATCGAGTCGCGGGATCC
