>Addgene plasmid #41351 | TAL3177 | addgene partial sequence | sequence record 56072 | JDS-TALEN-F 5'-TAGGGGTCGGTAAACAGTGG-3'
AGAGGGGGAGTAACAGCGGTAGAGGCAGTGCACGCCTGGCGCAATGCGCTCACCGGGGCCCCCTTGAACC
TGACCCCAGACCAGGTAGTCGCAATCGCGTCACATGACGGGGGAAAGCAAGCCCTGGAAACCGTGCAAAG
GTTGTTGCCGGTCCTTTGTCAAGACCACGGCCTTACACCGGAGCAAGTCGTGGCCATTGCAAGCAATGGG
GGTGGCAAACAGGCTCTTGAGACGGTTCAGAGACTTCTCCCAGTTCTCTGTCAAGCCCACGGGCTGACTC
CCGATCAAGTTGTAGCGATTGCGTCGCATGACGGAGGGAAACAAGCATTGGAGACTGTCCAACGGCTCCT
TCCCGTGTTGTGTCAAGCCCACGGTTTGACGCCTGCACAAGTGGTCGCCATCGCCAGCCATGATGGCGGT
AAGCAGGCGCTGGAAACAGTACAGCGCCTGCTGCCTGTACTGTGCCAGGATCATGGACTGACCCCAGACC
AGGTAGTCGCAATCGCGTCGAACATTGGGGGAAAGCAAGCCCTGGAAACCGTGCAAAGGTTGTTGCCGGT
CCTTTGTCAAGACCACGGCCTTACACCGGAGCAAGTCGTGGCCATTGCAAGCAACATCGGTGGCAAACAG
GCTCTTGAGACGGTTCAGAGACTTCTCCCAGTTCTCTGTCAAGCCCACGGGCTGACTCCCGATCAAGTTG
TAGCGATTGCGTCGCATGACGGAGG
